>Addgene plasmid #141560 | TFORF0257 | depositor full sequence | sequence record 276816 | Full Sequence
TTAATGTAGTCTTATGCAATACTCTTGTAGTCTTGCAACATGGTAACGATGAGTTAGCAACATGCCTTAC
AAGGAGAGAAAAAGCACCGTGCATGCCGATTGGTGGAAGTAAGGTGGTACGATCGTGCCTTATTAGGAAG
GCAACAGACGGGTCTGACATGGATTGGACGAACCACTGAATTGCCGCATTGCAGAGATATTGTATTTAAG
TGCCTAGCTCGATACATAAACGGGTCTCTCTGGTTAGACCAGATCTGAGCCTGGGAGCTCTCTGGCTAAC
TAGGGAACCCACTGCTTAAGCCTCAATAAAGCTTGCCTTGAGTGCTTCAAGTAGTGTGTGCCCGTCTGTT
GTGTGACTCTGGTAACTAGAGATCCCTCAGACCCTTTTAGTCAGTGTGGAAAATCTCTAGCAGTGGCGCC
CGAACAGGGACTTGAAAGCGAAAGGGAAACCAGAGGAGCTCTCTCGACGCAGGACTCGGCTTGCTGAAGC
GCGCACGGCAAGAGGCGAGGGGCGGCGACTGGTGAGTACGCCAAAAATTTTGACTAGCGGAGGCTAGAAG
GAGAGAGATGGGTGCGAGAGCGTCAGTATTAAGCGGGGGAGAATTAGATCGCGATGGGAAAAAATTCGGT
TAAGGCCAGGGGGAAAGAAAAAATATAAATTAAAACATATAGTATGGGCAAGCAGGGAGCTAGAACGATT
CGCAGTTAATCCTGGCCTGTTAGAAACATCAGAAGGCTGTAGACAAATACTGGGACAGCTACAACCATCC
CTTCAGACAGGATCAGAAGAACTTAGATCATTATATAATACAGTAGCAACCCTCTATTGTGTGCATCAAA
GGATAGAGATAAAAGACACCAAGGAAGCTTTAGACAAGATAGAGGAAGAGCAAAACAAAAGTAAGACCAC
CGCACAGCAAGCGGCCGCTGATCTTCAGACCTGGAGGAGGAGATATGAGGGACAATTGGAGAAGTGAATT
ATATAAATATAAAGTAGTAAAAATTGAACCATTAGGAGTAGCACCCACCAAGGCAAAGAGAAGAGTGGTG
CAGAGAGAAAAAAGAGCAGTGGGAATAGGAGCTTTGTTCCTTGGGTTCTTGGGAGCAGCAGGAAGCACTA
TGGGCGCAGCGTCAATGACGCTGACGGTACAGGCCAGACAATTATTGTCTGGTATAGTGCAGCAGCAGAA
CAATTTGCTGAGGGCTATTGAGGCGCAACAGCATCTGTTGCAACTCACAGTCTGGGGCATCAAGCAGCTC
CAGGCAAGAATCCTGGCTGTGGAAAGATACCTAAAGGATCAACAGCTCCTGGGGATTTGGGGTTGCTCTG
GAAAACTCATTTGCACCACTGCTGTGCCTTGGAATGCTAGTTGGAGTAATAAATCTCTGGAACAGATTTG
GAATCACACGACCTGGATGGAGTGGGACAGAGAAATTAACAATTACACAAGCTTAATACACTCCTTAATT
GAAGAATCGCAAAACCAGCAAGAAAAGAATGAACAAGAATTATTGGAATTAGATAAATGGGCAAGTTTGT
GGAATTGGTTTAACATAACAAATTGGCTGTGGTATATAAAATTATTCATAATGATAGTAGGAGGCTTGGT
AGGTTTAAGAATAGTTTTTGCTGTACTTTCTATAGTGAATAGAGTTAGGCAGGGATATTCACCATTATCG
TTTCAGACCCACCTCCCAACCCCGAGGGGACCCATGCATTGCATCTCAATTAGTCAGCAACCAGGTGTGG
AAAGTCCCCAGGCTCCCCAGCAGGCAGAAGTATGCAAAGCATGCGTCTCAATTAGTCAGCAACCATAGTC
CCGCCCCTAACTCCGCCCATCCCGCCCCTAACTCCGCCCAGTTCCGCCCATTCTCCGCCCCATGGCTGAC
TAATTTTTTTTATTTATGCAGAGGCCGAGGCCGCCTCGGCCTCTGAGCTATTCCAGAAGTAGTGAGGAGG
CTTTTTTGGAGGCCTAGGCTTTTGCAAAAAGCTTTCTAGAGGTACCACCGGAGCTTACCATGACCGAGTA
CAAGCCCACGGTGCGCCTCGCCACCCGCGACGACGTCCCCAGGGCCGTACGCACCCTCGCCGCCGCGTTC
GCCGACTACCCCGCCACGCGCCACACCGTCGATCCGGACCGCCACATCGAGCGGGTCACCGAGCTGCAAG
AACTCTTCCTCACGCGCGTCGGGCTCGACATCGGCAAGGTGTGGGTCGCGGACGACGGCGCCGCCGTGGC
GGTCTGGACCACGCCGGAGAGCGTCGAAGCGGGGGCGGTGTTCGCCGAGATCGGCCCGCGCATGGCCGAG
TTGAGCGGTTCCCGGCTGGCCGCGCAGCAACAGATGGAAGGCCTCCTGGCGCCGCACCGGCCCAAGGAGC
CCGCGTGGTTCCTGGCCACCGTCGGCGTCTCGCCCGACCACCAGGGCAAGGGTCTGGGCAGCGCCGTCGT
GCTCCCCGGAGTGGAGGCGGCCGAGCGCGCCGGGGTGCCCGCCTTCCTGGAGACCTCCGCGCCCCGCAAC
CTCCCCTTCTACGAGCGGCTCGGCTTCACCGTCACCGCCGACGTCGAGGTGCCCGAAGGACCGCGCACCT
GGTGCATGACCCGCAAGCCCGGTGCCAGTTAACGAATTCTAGATCTTGAGACAAATGGCAGTATTCATCC
ACAATTTTAAAAGAAAAGGGGGGATTGGGGGGTACAGTGCAGGGGAAAGAATAGTAGACATAATAGCAAC
AGACATACAAACTAAAGAATTACAAAAACAAATTACAAAAATTCAAAATTTTCGGGTTTATTACAGGGAC
AGCAGAGATCCACTTTGGCGCCGGCTCGAGGCCTGCAGGTGCAAAGATGGATAAAGTTTTAAACAGAGAG
GAATCTTTGCAGCTAATGGACCTTCTAGGTCTTGAAAGGAGTGGGAATTGGCTCCGGTGCCCGTCAGTGG
GCAGAGCGCACATCGCCCACAGTCCCCGAGAAGTTGGGGGGAGGGGTCGGCAATTGAACCGGTGCCTAGA
GAAGGTGGCGCGGGGTAAACTGGGAAAGTGATGTCGTGTACTGGCTCCGCCTTTTTCCCGAGGGTGGGGG
AGAACCGTATATAAGTGCAGTAGTCGCCGTGAACGTTCTTTTTCGCAACGGGTTTGCCGCCAGAACACAG
GTAAGTGCCGTGTGTGGTTCCCGCGGGCCTGGCCTCTTTACGGGTTATGGCCCTTGCGTGCCTTGAATTA
CTTCCACCTGGCTGCAGTACGTGATTCTTGATCCCGAGCTTCGGGTTGGAAGTGGGTGGGAGAGTTCGAG
GCCTTGCGCTTAAGGAGCCCCTTCGCCTCGTGCTTGAGTTGAGGCCTGGCCTGGGCGCTGGGGCCGCCGC
GTGCGAATCTGGTGGCACCTTCGCGCCTGTCTCGCTGCTTTCGATAAGTCTCTAGCCATTTAAAATTTTT
GATGACCTGCTGCGACGCTTTTTTTCTGGCAAGATAGTCTTGTAAATGCGGGCCAAGATCTGCACACTGG
TATTTCGGTTTTTGGGGCCGCGGGCGGCGACGGGGCCCGTGCGTCCCAGCGCACATGTTCGGCGAGGCGG
GGCCTGCGAGCGCGGCCACCGAGAATCGGACGGGGGTAGTCTCAAGCTGGCCGGCCTGCTCTGGTGCCTG
GCCTCGCGCCGCCGTGTATCGCCCCGCCCTGGGCGGCAAGGCTGGCCCGGTCGGCACCAGTTGCGTGAGC
GGAAAGATGGCCGCTTCCCGGCCCTGCTGCAGGGAGCTCAAAATGGAGGACGCGGCGCTCGGGAGAGCGG
GCGGGTGAGTCACCCACACAAAGGAAAAGGGCCTTTCCGTCCTCAGCCGTCGCTTCATGTGACTCCACGG
AGTACCGGGCGCCGTCCAGGCACCTCGATTAGTTCTCGAGCTTTTGGAGTACGTCGTCTTTAGGTTGGGG
GGAGGGGTTTTATGCGATGGAGTTTCCCCACACTGAGTGGGTGGAGACTGAAGTTAGGCCAGCTTGGCAC
TTGATGTAATTCTCCTTGGAATTTGCCCTTTTTGAGTTTGGATCTTGGTTCATTCTCAAGCCTCAGACAG
TGGTTCAAAGTTTTTTTCTTCCATTTCAGGTGTCGTGAGGCTAGCACCGCCACCATGAAGGATATTTTTT
TCCAGTTTATCATAGCCAGAGTGAGGAAGTGTTATTCCCTCTCTTGCTTGCATACATTGCCAGTAGTGCC
TACTTTACGTAAAACAGAAAGGGGCTCATACTCATCTTATGGGAGAGAATCAAACTTACAGGGTTGCCAC
CAGAGTCTCCTTGGAGGTGACATGGATATGGGCAACCCAGGAACCCTTTCGCCCACCAAACCTGGTTCCC
AGTACTATCAGTATTCTAGCAATAATCCCCGAAGGAGGCCTCTTCACAGTAGTGCCATGGAGGTACAGAC
AAAGAAAGTTCGAAAAGTTCCTCCAGGTTTGCCATCTTCAGTCTATGCTCCATCAGCAAGCACTGCCGAC
TACAATAGGGACTCGCCAGGCTATCCTTCCTCCAAACCAGCAACCAGCACTTTCCCTAGCTCCTTCTTCA
TGCAAGATGGCCATCACAGCAGTGACCCTTGGAGCTCCTCCAGTGGGATGAATCAGCCTGGCTATGCAGG
AATGTTGGGCAACTCTTCTCATATTCCACAGTCCAGCAGCTACTGTAGCCTGCATCCACATGAACGTTTG
AGCTATCCATCACACTCCTCAGCAGACATCAATTCCAGTCTTCCTCCGATGTCCACTTTCCATCGTAGTG
GTACAAACCATTACAGCACCTCTTCCTGTACGCCTCCTGCCAACGGGACAGACAGTATAATGGCAAATAG
AGGAAGCGGGGCAGCCGGCAGCTCCCAGACTGGAGATGCTCTGGGGAAAGCACTTGCTTCGATCTATTCT
CCAGATCACACTAACAACAGCTTTTCATCAAACCCTTCAACTCCTGTTGGCTCTCCTCCATCTCTCTCAG
CAGGCACAGCTGTTTGGTCTAGAAATGGAGGACAGGCCTCATCGTCTCCTAATTATGAAGGACCCTTACA
CTCTTTGCAAAGCCGAATTGAAGATCGTTTAGAAAGACTGGATGATGCTATTCATGTTCTCCGGAACCAT
GCAGTGGGCCCATCCACAGCTATGCCTGGTGGTCATGGGGACATGCATGGAATCATTGGACCTTCTCATA
ATGGAGCCATGGGTGGTCTGGGCTCAGGGTATGGAACCGGCCTTCTTTCAGCCAACAGACATTCACTCAT
GGTGGGGACCCATCGTGAAGATGGCGTGGCCCTGAGAGGCAGCCATTCTCTTCTGCCAAACCAGGTTCCG
GTTCCACAGCTTCCTGTCCAGTCTGCGACTTCCCCTGACCTGAACCCACCCCAGGACCCTTACAGAGGCA
TGCCACCAGGACTACAGGGGCAGAGTGTCTCCTCTGGCAGCTCTGAGATCAAATCCGATGACGAGGGTGA
TGAGAACCTGCAAGACACGAAATCTTCGGAGGACAAGAAATTAGATGACGACAAGAAGGATATCAAATCA
ATTACTAGCAATAATGACGATGAGGACCTGACACCAGAGCAGAAGGCAGAGCGTGAGAAGGAGCGGAGGA
TGGCCAACAATGCCCGAGAGCGTCTGCGGGTCCGTGACATCAACGAGGCTTTCAAAGAGCTCGGCCGCAT
GGTGCAGCTCCACCTCAAGAGTGACAAGCCCCAGACCAAGCTCCTGATCCTCCACCAGGCGGTGGCCGTC
ATCCTCAGTCTGGAGCAGCAAGTCCGAGAAAGGAATCTGAATCCGAAAGCTGCGTGTCTGAAAAGAAGGG
AGGAAGAGAAGGTGTCCTCAGAGCCTCCCCCTCTCTCCTTGGCCGGCCCACACCCTGGAATGGGAGACGC
ATCGAATCACATGGGACAGATGTAGTAATGAACTAGTCCGTAACTTGAAAGTATTTCGATTTCTTGGCTT
TATATATCTTGTGGAAAGGACGAGCTCTGGCCAGTCTGCCACATGTGACGCGTTAAGTCGACAATCAACC
TCTGGATTACAAAATTTGTGAAAGATTGACTGGTATTCTTAACTATGTTGCTCCTTTTACGCTATGTGGA
TACGCTGCTTTAATGCCTTTGTATCATGCTATTGCTTCCCGTATGGCTTTCATTTTCTCCTCCTTGTATA
AATCCTGGTTGCTGTCTCTTTATGAGGAGTTGTGGCCCGTTGTCAGGCAACGTGGCGTGGTGTGCACTGT
GTTTGCTGACGCAACCCCCACTGGTTGGGGCATTGCCACCACCTGTCAGCTCCTTTCCGGGACTTTCGCT
TTCCCCCTCCCTATTGCCACGGCGGAACTCATCGCCGCCTGCCTTGCCCGCTGCTGGACAGGGGCTCGGC
TGTTGGGCACTGACAATTCCGTGGTGTTGTCGGGGAAATCATCGTCCTTTCCTTGGCTGCTCGCCTGTGT
TGCCACCTGGATTCTGCGCGGGACGTCCTTCTGCTACGTCCCTTCGGCCCTCAATCCAGCGGACCTTCCT
TCCCGCGGCCTGCTGCCGGCTCTGCGGCCTCTTCCGCGTCTTCGCCTTCGCCCTCAGACGAGTCGGATCT
CCCTTTGGGCCGCCTCCCCGCGTCGACTTTAAGACCAATGACTTACAAGGCAGCTGTAGATCTTAGCCAC
TTTTTAAAAGAAAAGGGGGGACTGGAAGGGCTAATTCACTCCCAACGAAGACAAGATCTGCTTTTTGCTT
GTACTGGGTCTCTCTGGTTAGACCAGATCTGAGCCTGGGAGCTCTCTGGCTAACTAGGGAACCCACTGCT
TAAGCCTCAATAAAGCTTGCCTTGAGTGCTTCAAGTAGTGTGTGCCCGTCTGTTGTGTGACTCTGGTAAC
TAGAGATCCCTCAGACCCTTTTAGTCAGTGTGGAAAATCTCTAGCAGTACGTATAGTAGTTCATGTCATC
TTATTATTCAGTATTTATAACTTGCAAAGAAATGAATATCAGAGAGTGAGAGGAACTTGTTTATTGCAGC
TTATAATGGTTACAAATAAAGCAATAGCATCACAAATTTCACAAATAAAGCATTTTTTTCACTGCATTCT
AGTTGTGGTTTGTCCAAACTCATCAATGTATCTTATCATGTCTGGCTCTAGCTATCCCGCCCCTAACTCC
GCCCATCCCGCCCCTAACTCCGCCCAGTTCCGCCCATTCTCCGCCCCATGGCTGACTAATTTTTTTTATT
TATGCAGAGGCCGAGGCCGCCTCGGCCTCTGAGCTATTCCAGAAGTAGTGAGGAGGCTTTTTTGGAGGCC
TAGGGACGTACCCAATTCGCCCTATAGTGAGTCGTATTACGCGCGCTCACTGGCCGTCGTTTTACAACGT
CGTGACTGGGAAAACCCTGGCGTTACCCAACTTAATCGCCTTGCAGCACATCCCCCTTTCGCCAGCTGGC
GTAATAGCGAAGAGGCCCGCACCGATCGCCCTTCCCAACAGTTGCGCAGCCTGAATGGCGAATGGG
[124 nt withheld, positions 7487-7610]
C
[91 nt withheld, positions 7612-7702]
A
[49 nt withheld, positions 7704-7752]
CCTTTGACGTTGGAGTCCACGTTCTTT
[37 nt withheld, positions 7780-7816]
ACCCTATCTCGGTCTATTCTTTTGATTTATAAGGGATTTTGCCGATTTCGGCCTATTGGTTAAAAAATGA
GCTGATTTAACAAAAATTTAACGCGAATTTTAACAAAATATTAACGCTTACAATTTAGGTGGCACTTTTC
GGGGAAATGTGCGCGGAACCCCTATTTGTTTATTTTTCTAAATACATTCAAATATGTATCCGCTCATGAG
ACAATAACCCTGATAAATGCTTCAATAATATTGAAAAAGGAAGAGTATGAGTATTCAACATTTCCGTGTC
GCCCTTATTCCCTTTTTTGCGGCATTTTGCCTTCCTGTTTTTGCTCACCCAGAAACGCTGGTGAAAGTAA
AAGATGCTGAAGATCAGTTGGGTGCACGAGTGGGTTACATCGAACTGGATCTCAACAGCGGTAAGATCCT
TGAGAGTTTTCGCCCCGAAGAACGTTTTCCAATGATGAGCACTTTTAAAGTTCTGCTATGTGGCGCGGTA
TTATCCCGTATTGACGCCGGGCAAGAGCAACTCGGTCGCCGCATACACTATTCTCAGAATGACTTGGTTG
AGTACTCACCAGTCACAGAAAAGCATCTTACGGATGGCATGACAGTAAGAGAATTATGCAGTGCTGCCAT
AACCATGAGTGATAACACTGCGGCCAACTTACTTCTGACAACGATCGGAGGACCGAAGGAGCTAACCGCT
TTTTTGCACAACATGGGGGATCATGTAACTCGCCTTGATCGTTGGGAACCGGAGCTGAATGAAGCCATAC
CAAACGACGAGCGTGACACCACGATGCCTGTAGCAATGGCAACAACGTTGCGCAAACTATTAACTGGCGA
ACTACTTACTCTAGCTTCCCGGCAACAATTAATAGACTGGATGGAGGCGGATAAAGTTGCAGGACCACTT
CTGCGCTCGGCCCTTCCGGCTGGCTGGTTTATTGCTGATAAATCTGGAGCCGGTGAGCGTGGGTCTCGCG
GTATCATTGCAGCACTGGGGCCAGATGGTAAGCCCTCCCGTATCGTAGTTATCTACACGACGGGGAGTCA
GGCAACTATGGATGAACGAAATAGACAGATCGCTGAGATAGGTGCCTCACTGATTAAGCATTGGTAACTG
TCAGACCAAGTTTACTCATATATACTTTAGATTGATTTAAAACTTCATTTTTAATTTAAAAGGATCTAGG
TGAAGATCCTTTTTGATAATCTCATGACCAAAATCCCTTAACGTGAGTTTTCGTTCCACTGAGCGTCAGA
CCCCGTAGAAAAGATCAAAGGATCTTCTTGAGATCCTTTTTTTCTGCGCGTAATCTGCTGCTTGCAAACA
AAAAAACCACCGCTACCAGCGGTGGTTTGTTTGCCGGATCAAGAGCTACCAACTCTTTTTCCGAAGGTAA
CTGGCTTCAGCAGAGCGCAGATACCAAATACTGTTCTTCTAGTGTAGCCGTAGTTAGGCCACCACTTCAA
GAACTCTGTAGCACCGCCTACATACCTCGCTCTGCTAATCCTGTTACCAGTGGCTGCTGCCAGTGGCGAT
AAGTCGTGTCTTACCGGGTTGGACTCAAGACGATAGTTACCGGATAAGGCGCAGCGGTCGGGCTGAACGG
GGGGTTCGTGCACACAGCCCAGCTTGGAGCGAACGACCTACACCGAACTGAGATACCTACAGCGTGAGCT
ATGAGAAAGCGCCACGCTTCCCGAAGGGAGAAAGGCGGACAGGTATCCGGTAAGCGGCAGGGTCGGAACA
GGAGAGCGCACGAGGGAGCTTCCAGGGGGAAACGCCTGGTATCTTTATAGTCCTGTCGGGTTTCGCCACC
TCTGACTTGAGCGTCGATTTTTGTGATGCTCGTCAGGGGGGCGGAGCCTATGGAAAAACGCCAGCAACGC
GGCCTTTTTACGGTTCCTGGCCTTTTGCTGGCCTTTTGCTCACATGTTCTTTCCTGCGTTATCCCCTGAT
TCTGTGGATAACCGTATTACCGCCTTTGAGTGAGCTGATACCGCTCGCCGCAGCCGAACGACCGAGCGCA
GCGAGTCAGTGAGCGAGGAAGCGGAAGAGCGCCCAATACGCAAACCGCCTCTCCCCGCGCGTTGGCCGAT
TCATTAATGCAGCTGGCACGACAGGTTTCCCGACTGGAAAGCGGGCAGTGAGCGCAACGCAATTAATGTG
AGTTAGCTCACTCATTAGGCACCCCAGGCTTTACACTTTATGCTTCCGGCTCGTATGTTGTGTGGAATTG
TGAGCGGATAACAATTTCACACAGGAAACAGCTATGACCATGATTACGCCAAGCGCGCAATTAACCCTCA
CTAAAGGGAACAAAAGCTGGAGCTGCAAGC
Features (pLannotate 1.2.2; 31 found; start..end, strand, type, name):
      5..231     +  promoter       RSV promoter: Rous sarcoma virus enhancer/promoter
    232..412     +  LTR            5' LTR (truncated): truncated 5' long terminal repeat (LTR) from HIV-1
    459..584     +  misc_feature   HIV-1 Ψ: packaging signal of human immunodeficiency virus type 1
    568..931     +  CDS            HIV-1 gag (fragment): gag protein from human immunodeficiency virus 1; gag
   1077..1310    +  misc_feature   RRE: The Rev response element (RRE) of HIV-1 allows for Rev-dependent mRNA export from the nucleus to the cytoplasm.
   1687..1713    +  CDS            Rev (fragment): human immunodeficiency virus 1 (HIV-1) Rev protein; rev; enhances nuclear export of unspliced and incompletely spliced viral mRNAs
   1720..1743    +  promoter       SV40 promoter (fragment): SV40 early promoter
   1744..1815    +  promoter       SV40 promoter (fragment): SV40 enhancer and early promoter
   1839..1974    +  rep_origin     SV40 ori: SV40 origin of replication
   2020..2616    +  CDS            PuroR (fragment): puromycin N-acetyltransferase; pac from Streptomyces; confers resistance to puromycin
   2665..2782    +  misc_feature   cPPT/CTS: central polypurine tract and central termination sequence of HIV-1
   2847..2913    +  CDS            small t antigen (fragment): SV40 (simian virus 40) small t antigen
   2920..4098    +  promoter       EF-1α promoter: strong constitutive promoter for human elongation factor EF-1α
   4211..5902    +  CDS            Tcf4: ITF2_RAT - Also known as Itf2, Sef2. Experimental evidence at protein level: Swiss-Prot protein existence level 1. Transcription factor that binds to the immunoglobulin enhancer Mu-E5/KE5-motif. Involved in the initiation of neuronal differentiation. Activates transcription by binding to the E box (5'- CANNTG-3'). Binds to the E-box present in the somatostatin receptor 2 initiator element (SSTR2-INR) to activate transcription (By similarity). Interacts with the CCAAT displacement protein (CDP2) to bind the tyrosine hydroxylase enhancer. From Rattus norvegicus (Rat).
   5918..5971    +  promoter       U6 promoter (fragment): RNA polymerase III promoter for human U6 snRNA
   6013..6601    +  misc_feature   WPRE: woodchuck hepatitis virus posttranscriptional regulatory element
   6652..6671    +  misc_feature   cPPT/CTS (fragment): central polypurine tract and central termination sequence of HIV-1
   6673..6906    +  LTR            3' LTR (ΔU3): self-inactivating 3' long terminal repeat (LTR) from HIV-1
   6984..7105    +  polyA_signal   SV40 poly(A) signal: SV40 polyadenylation signal
   7145..7280    +  rep_origin     SV40 ori: SV40 origin of replication
   7301..7319    -  promoter       T7 promoter: promoter for bacteriophage T7 RNA polymerase
   7327..7482    +  CDS            lacZα (fragment): LacZα fragment of β-galactosidase; lacZ fragment
   7487..7915    +  rep_origin     f1 ori (sequence partly withheld): f1 bacteriophage origin of replication; arrow indicates direction of (+) strand synthesis
   7968..8072    +  promoter       AmpR promoter: bla
   8073..8933    +  CDS            AmpR: β-lactamase; bla; confers resistance to ampicillin, carbenicillin, and related antibiotics
   9104..9692    +  rep_origin     ori: high-copy-number ColE1/pMB1/pBR322/pUC origin of replication
   9875..9967    +  CDS            lacI (fragment): lac repressor; lacI; The lac repressor binds to the lac operator to inhibit transcription in E. coli. This inhibition can be relieved by adding lactose or isopropyl-β-D-thiogalactopyranoside (IPTG).
   9980..10001   +  protein_bind   CAP binding site: CAP binding activates transcription in the presence of cAMP. E. coli catabolite activator protein
  10016..10046   +  promoter       lac promoter: promoter for the E. coli lac operon
  10054..10070   +  protein_bind   lac operator: The lac repressor binds to the lac operator to inhibit transcription in E. coli. This inhibition can be relieved by adding lactose or isopropyl-β-D-thiogalactopyranoside (IPTG). lac repressor encoded by lacI
  10115..10133   +  promoter       T3 promoter: promoter for bacteriophage T3 RNA polymerase
