[The description below was written by a language model from this plasmid's Addgene catalogue record and pLannotate feature annotations shown in this document.]
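Description:
TFORF0257 is a lentiviral mammalian expression plasmid built on the pLX_TRC317 backbone, carrying the human TCF4 transcription factor open reading frame together with a unique 24-bp barcode. It belongs to a barcoded transcription factor ORF collection intended for pooled overexpression screens, where the barcode lets each factor be identified by sequencing. In bacteria it is maintained through a high-copy ColE1/pUC-type origin and selected with ampicillin via the β-lactamase gene. An f1 origin and remnants of a lac/lacZα cloning region flanked by T7 and T3 promoters also sit in the backbone. The depositor warns that recombination can occur, as is common for LTR-containing plasmids.

The viral portion follows a third-generation, self-inactivating design. An RSV promoter drives a truncated HIV-1 5' LTR, followed by the Ψ packaging signal with a gag fragment and the Rev response element, and the cassette ends in a ΔU3 3' LTR with an SV40 polyadenylation signal downstream. Within the transfer region, an SV40 early promoter/origin segment precedes a puromycin N-acetyltransferase gene, allowing selection of transduced mammalian cells. A cPPT/CTS element, which aids nuclear import of the viral genome, comes next, and then the strong constitutive EF-1α promoter driving the TCF4 ORF. The annotation tool matched this coding sequence to the rat Tcf4 protein, but the catalogue record states the insert is human, a synthesized ORF corresponding to a specific TCF4 transcript isoform. A WPRE downstream of the ORF enhances transcript stability and expression. The barcode is not annotated in the feature table, so its exact position is not recorded. A short U6 promoter fragment called between the ORF and the WPRE is probably incidental sequence rather than a functional promoter.
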