Addgene plasmid #141560: TFORF0257
Purpose: Lentiviral vector for overexpressing the TCF4 transcription factor ORF with a unique 24-bp barcode. Barcodes facilitate identification of transcription factors in pooled screens.
Depositing lab: Feng Zhang. Depositing organization: Broad Institute. Publication: A transcription factor atlas of directed differentiation. Joung J, Ma S, Tay T, Geiger-Schuller KR, Kirchgatterer PC, Verdine VK, Guo B, Arias-Garcia MA, Allen WE, Singh A, Kuksenko O, Abudayyeh OO, Gootenberg JS, Fu Z, Macrae RK, Buenrostro JD, Regev A, Zhang F. Cell. 2023 Jan 5;186(1):209-229.e26. doi: 10.1016/j.cell.2022.11.026. PubMed 36608654.
Backbone
  Vector backbone: pLX_TRC317
  Backbone manufacturer: Broad Institute Genetic Perturbation Platform
  Backbone size w/o insert (bp): 8264
  Vector type: Mammalian Expression, Lentiviral
  Selectable markers: Puromycin
Growth in bacteria
  Bacterial resistance: Ampicillin, 100 μg/mL
  Growth temperature: 37°C
  Growth strain: NEB Stable
  Copy number: High Copy
Gene/Insert
  Gene/Insert name: TCF4
  Species: H. sapiens (human)
  Insert size (bp): 1892
  Entrez Gene: TCF4 (a.k.a. CDG2T, E2-2, FCD2, FECD3, ITF-2, ITF2, PTHS, SEF-2, SEF2, SEF2-1, SEF2-1A, SEF2-1B, SEF2-1D, TCF-4, bHLHb19)
  Promoter: EF1a
  Cloning method: Unknown
  Sequencing primers: 5′ GGGTGGAGACTGAAGTTAGGCCAG; 3′ CACATAGCGTAAAAGGAGCAACATAG
Terms and licenses: Academic/Nonprofit Terms; Industry Terms: Not Available to Industry
Depositor comments: NM_001306208,ENST00000564228 . The transcription factor ORF portion of this plasmid was synthesized by Genewiz. Please test multiple small colonies in case of plasmid recombination. To make this collection available in a timely manner, a portion of this collection was not fully sequenced by Addgene. If an Addgene verified full plasmid sequence is not available, please contact us prior to placing an order to request the full sequence.
How to cite: TFORF0257 was a gift from Feng Zhang (Addgene plasmid # 141560 ; http://n2t.net/addgene:141560 ; RRID:Addgene_141560)
