>Addgene plasmid #141560 | TFORF0257 | depositor partial sequence | sequence record 276817 | Insert
ACCGCCACCATGAAGGATATTTTTTTCCAGTTTATCATAGCCAGAGTGAGGAAGTGTTATTCCCTCTCTT
GCTTGCATACATTGCCAGTAGTGCCTACTTTACGTAAAACAGAAAGGGGCTCATACTCATCTTATGGGAG
AGAATCAAACTTACAGGGTTGCCACCAGAGTCTCCTTGGAGGTGACATGGATATGGGCAACCCAGGAACC
CTTTCGCCCACCAAACCTGGTTCCCAGTACTATCAGTATTCTAGCAATAATCCCCGAAGGAGGCCTCTTC
ACAGTAGTGCCATGGAGGTACAGACAAAGAAAGTTCGAAAAGTTCCTCCAGGTTTGCCATCTTCAGTCTA
TGCTCCATCAGCAAGCACTGCCGACTACAATAGGGACTCGCCAGGCTATCCTTCCTCCAAACCAGCAACC
AGCACTTTCCCTAGCTCCTTCTTCATGCAAGATGGCCATCACAGCAGTGACCCTTGGAGCTCCTCCAGTG
GGATGAATCAGCCTGGCTATGCAGGAATGTTGGGCAACTCTTCTCATATTCCACAGTCCAGCAGCTACTG
TAGCCTGCATCCACATGAACGTTTGAGCTATCCATCACACTCCTCAGCAGACATCAATTCCAGTCTTCCT
CCGATGTCCACTTTCCATCGTAGTGGTACAAACCATTACAGCACCTCTTCCTGTACGCCTCCTGCCAACG
GGACAGACAGTATAATGGCAAATAGAGGAAGCGGGGCAGCCGGCAGCTCCCAGACTGGAGATGCTCTGGG
GAAAGCACTTGCTTCGATCTATTCTCCAGATCACACTAACAACAGCTTTTCATCAAACCCTTCAACTCCT
GTTGGCTCTCCTCCATCTCTCTCAGCAGGCACAGCTGTTTGGTCTAGAAATGGAGGACAGGCCTCATCGT
CTCCTAATTATGAAGGACCCTTACACTCTTTGCAAAGCCGAATTGAAGATCGTTTAGAAAGACTGGATGA
TGCTATTCATGTTCTCCGGAACCATGCAGTGGGCCCATCCACAGCTATGCCTGGTGGTCATGGGGACATG
CATGGAATCATTGGACCTTCTCATAATGGAGCCATGGGTGGTCTGGGCTCAGGGTATGGAACCGGCCTTC
TTTCAGCCAACAGACATTCACTCATGGTGGGGACCCATCGTGAAGATGGCGTGGCCCTGAGAGGCAGCCA
TTCTCTTCTGCCAAACCAGGTTCCGGTTCCACAGCTTCCTGTCCAGTCTGCGACTTCCCCTGACCTGAAC
CCACCCCAGGACCCTTACAGAGGCATGCCACCAGGACTACAGGGGCAGAGTGTCTCCTCTGGCAGCTCTG
AGATCAAATCCGATGACGAGGGTGATGAGAACCTGCAAGACACGAAATCTTCGGAGGACAAGAAATTAGA
TGACGACAAGAAGGATATCAAATCAATTACTAGCAATAATGACGATGAGGACCTGACACCAGAGCAGAAG
GCAGAGCGTGAGAAGGAGCGGAGGATGGCCAACAATGCCCGAGAGCGTCTGCGGGTCCGTGACATCAACG
AGGCTTTCAAAGAGCTCGGCCGCATGGTGCAGCTCCACCTCAAGAGTGACAAGCCCCAGACCAAGCTCCT
GATCCTCCACCAGGCGGTGGCCGTCATCCTCAGTCTGGAGCAGCAAGTCCGAGAAAGGAATCTGAATCCG
AAAGCTGCGTGTCTGAAAAGAAGGGAGGAAGAGAAGGTGTCCTCAGAGCCTCCCCCTCTCTCCTTGGCCG
GCCCACACCCTGGAATGGGAGACGCATCGAATCACATGGGACAGATGTAGTAATGAACTAGTCCGTAACT
TGAAAGTATTTCGATTTCTTGGCTTTATATATCTTGTGGAAAGGACGAGCTCTGGCCAGTCTGCCACATG
TG
