>Addgene plasmid #141560 | TFORF0257 | depositor partial sequence | sequence record 276818 | Barcode
GCTCTGGCCAGTCTGCCACATGTG
