>Addgene plasmid #141560 | TFORF0257 | addgene partial sequence | sequence record 316541 | WPRE-R 5'-CATAGCGTAAAAGGAGCAACA-3'
TTGTAATCCAGAGGTTGATTGTCGACTTAACGCGTCACATGTGGCAGACTGGCCAGAGCTCGTCCTTTCC
ACAAGATATATAAAGCCAAGAAATCGAAATACTTTCAAGTTACGGACTAGTTCATTACTACATCTGTCCC
ATGTGATTCGATGCGTCTCCCATTCCAGGGTGTGGGCCGGCCAAGGAGAGAGGGGGAGGCTCTGAGGACA
CCTTCTCTTCCTCCCTTCTTTTCAGACACGCAGCTTTCGGATTCAGATTCCTTTCTCGGACTTGCTGCTC
CAGACTGAGGATGACGGCCACCGCCTGGTGGAGGATCAGGAGCTTGGTCTGGGGCTTGTCACTCTTGAGG
TGGAGCTGCACCATGCGGCCGAGCTCTTTGAAAGCCTCGTTGATGTCACGGACCCGCAGACGCTCTCGGG
CATTGTTGGCCATCCTCCGCTCCTTCTCACGCTCTGCCTTCTGCTCTGGTGTCAGGTCCTCATCGTCATT
ATTGCTAGTAATTGATTTGATATCCTTCTTGTCGTCATCTAATTTCTTGTCCTCCGAAGATTTCGTGTCT
TGCAGGTTCTCATCACCCTCGTCATCGGATTTGATCTCAGAGCTGCCAGAGGAGACACTCTGCCCCTGTA
GTCCTGGTGGCATGCCTCTGTAAGGGTCCTGGGGTGGGTTCAGGTCAGGGGAAGTCGCAGACTGGACAGG
AAGCTGTGGAACCGGAACCTGGTTTGGCAGAAGAGAATGGCTGCCTCTCAG
